>Addgene plasmid #68269 | pTXB1-EXO1b D173A | addgene partial sequence | sequence record 121358 | T7 5'-TAATACGACTCACTATAGGG-3'
TGCGNANTTCCTCTGAATATTTTGTTTACTTTAAGAAGGAGATATAACCATGGGGATACAGGGATTGCTA
CAATTTATCAAAGAAGCTTCAGAACCCATCCATGTGAGGAAGTATAAAGGGCAGGTAGTAGCTGTGGATA
CATATTGCTGGCTTCACAAAGGAGCTATTGCTTGTGCTGAAAAACTAGCCAAAGGTGAACCTACTGATAG
GTATGTAGGATTTTGTATGAAATTTGTAAATATGTTACTATCTCATGGGATCAAGCCTATTCTCGTATTT
GATGGATGTACTTTACCTTCTAAAAAGGAAGTAGAGAGATCTAGAAGAGAAAGACGACAAGCCAATCTTC
TTAAGGGAAAGCAACTTCTTCGTGAGGGGAAAGTCTCGGAAGCTCGAGAGTGTTTCACCCGGTCTATCAA
TATCACACATGCCATGGCCCACAAAGTAATTAAAGCTGCCCGGTCTCAGGGGGTAGATTGCCTCGTGGCT
CCCTATGAAGCTGATGCGCAGTTGGCCTATCTTAACAAAGCGGGAATTGTGCAAGCCATAATTACAGAGG
ACTCGGCTCTCCTAGCTTTTGGCTGTAAAAAGGTAATTTTAAAGATGGACCAGTTTGGAAATGGACTTGA
AATTGATCAAGCTCGGCTAGGAATGTGCAGACAGCTTGGGGATGTATTCACGGAAGAGAAGTTTCGTTAC
ATGTGTATTCTTTCAGGTTGTGACTACCTGTCATCACTGCGTGGGATTGGATTAGCAAAGGCATGCAAAG
TCCTAAGACTAGCCAATAATCCAGATATAGTAAAGGTTATCAAGAAAATTGGACATTATCTCAAGATGAA
TATCACGGTACCAGAGGATTACATCAACGGGTTTATTCGGGCCAACAATACCTTCCTCTATCAGCTAGTT
TTTGATCCCATCAAAAGGAAACTTATTCCTCTGAACGCCTATGAAGATGATGTTGATCCTGAAACACTAA
GCTACGCTGGGCAATATGTTGATGATTCCATAGCTCTTCAAATAGCACTTGGAAATAAAGATATAAATAC
TTTTGAACAGATCGATGACTACAATCC
