>Addgene plasmid #68269 | pTXB1-EXO1b D173A | addgene partial sequence | sequence record 121360 | MxeInt-R 5'-AGGGCAACTAGTGCATCTCC-3'
GCTCTTTGACCGGCCCATTCAGGTTTGTTAAATATATCCTCTTCCGCTTCTGGAGTTAGTTGGATGTTAT
CTCTGACTGGGGACAGGGGTTTCTTACAAGGAGGAAGCTTTTCAGAATCTTTTTTAAATCCAAAGTTTTT
CCAGAGCTCATTGAGTTTGATCTGTAACCCCGGCTTGTTCTCGGCATTATGATGCTTTCTCTTCTGGATG
CTTGCCGGCTTCTTGCTCAGCCCACTGGCTCTGGCAGGTCCTAGAGGTTTGATCTTGGTTGTAGAAAGAG
AGTCTGCAGAACTGGACTTATATAGCCCAGGAACCTTGTTCCTTAGAGGTGTGTCTTTTTTTGAGAAATG
AGATAAACATAGCTTGGAGGTCTGGTCACTTTGACTGTCAAGTAACTTAATATTGCAATCAGATTCCTCT
GAATCAGAGTCCTTACTAGAGCACTGAGAAAGCTTTGATGCATTTGAACTCTGCAGTGAGAATTCTCCAC
TTTCCTGGGACTGTGAAGAACATGCCCCTTCTCGTAAGGGATGAGACTCATCGTCACTGGACTCCTCGCT
CTTTAACTGCGACACATCAGACATATTATTCTCAGGCAAAGAGGTGGGGGAATCGCTCTTTCTTCGGAAC
TGCTGCAATGCTGTGCTTGGAGAGGGGCTCGGCGTTCTTGAAAAATCTCCAAGACCTCCAGACCAACTAA
AACAACTTCTTAGTGTTCCCAAAGTGGGTGGTGAAATGGTCCTTGTAAATTTGCTGCTCTTAAAAGAGTA
GGACTCTTCATCTGTAAACACTGTTGCCTTGTCTGGAATATGATCACCTGGAATATGATTATTCGGAATG
TCATCACTTGAATTACGTGCTACATCTGTGTCAACCAGTCTCTTGCCTTCTTGGTCTCCATACTCTGATT
CATGCAGATTGTTCTCTTTATCTGTGACAGCAGTTTCATCCAGAGGCTGGATGCTCACTTTGTTTGATAC
ACAGTCAGTAGAATCTGAACTGCAAAAAAACCTGCTTCTGGTCCCTGGAACCACAACTGCACCACTTTCT
TCATTTTTCCTTTGTAAAAATGTTGCAAATTTATTTCTCGTCCTAGGTGGAGTGCTTAC
