[The description below was written by a language model from this plasmid's Addgene catalogue record.]
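Description:
pTXB1-EXO1b D173A is a bacterial expression plasmid built on the commercial pTXB1 backbone (about 6.7 kb without insert), a vector from an intein-mediated protein purification system. It is maintained in standard E. coli cloning strains under ampicillin selection. The record lists the copy number as unknown and does not give details of the replication origin. Protein production is intended for BL21-type cells, consistent with the T7 promoter that drives the insert, since that promoter requires a host supplying T7 RNA polymerase.

The insert is the human exonuclease 1 coding sequence (EXO1, b isoform) carrying a D173A substitution that renders the nuclease catalytically dead. It was cloned between the NdeI and SapI sites, which places it in frame with the backbone-encoded C-terminal Mxe intein and chitin binding domain. In this arrangement the fusion protein can be captured on chitin resin through the chitin binding domain. Thiol-induced self-cleavage of the intein then releases the target protein from the tag, generally leaving few or no extra vector-derived residues at its C terminus.

The depositor notes further sequence differences. Residue K589 was deliberately changed to E to match the UniProt reference sequence, while three natural variants (H354R, E670G and R723C) were left uncorrected.

The construct is suited to producing recombinant nuclease-dead EXO1 as a negative control alongside the active enzyme in biochemical assays. The associated publication concerns DNA end resection and genome stability.
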