Addgene plasmid #68269: pTXB1-EXO1b D173A
Purpose: Bacterial expression of human EXO1 D173A (catalytically-dead) mutant
Depositing lab: Stefano Ferrari. Depositing organization: University of Zurich. Publication: DNA end resection by CtIP and exonuclease 1 prevents genomic instability. Eid W, Steger M, El-Shemerly M, Ferretti LP, Pena-Diaz J, Konig C, Valtorta E, Sartori AA, Ferrari S. EMBO Rep. 2010 Dec;11(12):962-8. doi: 10.1038/embor.2010.157. Epub 2010 Nov 5. PubMed 21052091.
Backbone
  Vector backbone: pTXB1
  Backbone manufacturer: NEB
  Backbone size w/o insert (bp): 6700
  Vector type: Bacterial Expression
Growth in bacteria
  Bacterial resistance: Ampicillin, 100 μg/mL
  Growth temperature: 37°C
  Growth strain: DH5alpha
  Copy number: Unknown
Gene/Insert
  Gene/Insert name: EXO1 (alt name: exonuclease 1)
  Species: H. sapiens (human)
  Mutation: catalytically-dead D173A. Please see depositor comments below
  Entrez Gene: EXO1 (a.k.a. HEX1, hExoI)
  Promoter: T7
  Tag / fusion protein: Mxe intein/chitin binding domain (C terminal on backbone)
  Cloning method: Restriction Enzyme; 5′ cloning site NdeI (not destroyed); 3′ cloning site SapI (not destroyed)
  Sequencing primers: 5′ T7; 3′ MxeInt-R AGGGCAACTAGTGCATCTCC
Terms and licenses: Academic/Nonprofit Terms; Industry Terms: Not Available to Industry
Depositor comments: Use BL21 cells for protein production. EXO1b K589 was point-mutated to E, since this is the sequence described at UniProt (entry Q9UQ84). EXO1b also contains the following natural variants that were not corrected: H354>R E670>G R723>C
How to cite: pTXB1-EXO1b D173A was a gift from Stefano Ferrari (Addgene plasmid # 68269 ; http://n2t.net/addgene:68269 ; RRID:Addgene_68269)
